>Addgene plasmid #161321 | pDONR221-SLC44A5_STOP | addgene full sequence | sequence record 373518 | Addgene NGS Result
CAAATAATGATTTTATTTTGACTGATAGTGACCTGTTCGTTGCAACACATTGATGAGCAATGCTTTTTTA
TAATGCCAACTTTGTACAAAAAAGCAGGCTCCACCATGAATGATACCGAGAAGCCTGCCGACACACCATC
CGAGGAGGAGGATTTTGGCGACCCCAGAACCTACGATCCTGACTTCAAGGGCCCAGTGGCCAACAGGTCT
TGCACAGATGTGCTGTGCTGTATGATCTTTCTGCTGTGCATCATCGGCTACATCGTGCTGGGACTGGTGG
CATGGGTGCACGGCGATCCAAGGAGAGCCGCCTATCCCACAGACAGCCAGGGACACTTCTGCGGACAGAA
GGGAACCCCTAACGAGAATAAGACAATCCTGTTCTACTTCAACCTGCTGCGCTGCACCTCTCCTAGCGTG
CTGCTGAATCTGCAGTGTCCAACCACACAGATCTGCGTGAGCAAGTGTCCAGAGAAGTTTCTGACCTACG
TGGAGATGCAGCTGCTGTATACAAAGGATAAGTCCTACTGGGAGGACTATCGGCAGTTCTGTAAGACCAC
AGCCAAGCCAGTGAAGTCTCTGACCCAGCTGCTGCTGGACGATGACTGCCCCACAGCCATCTTCCCCAGC
AAGCCTTTTCTGCAGCGGTGCTTCCCTGATTTTTCCACCAAGAACGGCACCCTGACAATCGGCTCTAAGA
TGATGTTCCAGGACGGCAATGGAGGAACACGGTCCGTGGTGGAGCTGGGAATCGCAGCAAACGGCATCAA
TAAGCTGCTGGATGCCAAGTCTCTGGGCCTGAAGGTGTTCGAGGACTACGCCAGAACCTGGTATTGGATC
CTGATCGGCCTGACAATCGCCATGGTGCTGTCTTGGATCTTCCTGATCCTGCTGAGGTTTATCGCCGGCT
GCCTGTTCTGGGTGTTTATGATCGGCGTGATCGGCATCATCGGCTACGGCATCTGGCACTGTTACCAGCA
GTATACCAACCTGCAGGAGAGACCCAGCTCCGTGCTGACCATCTACGATATCGGCATCCAGACAAATATC
TCCATGTATTTTGAGCTGCAGCAGACCTGGTTCACCTTCATGATCATCCTGTGCATCATCGAAGTGATCG
TGATCCTGATGCTGATCTTCCTGAGGAATCGCATCCGGGTGGCCATCATCCTGCTGAAGGAGGGCAGCAA
GGCCATCGGCTACGTGCCTTCCACCCTGGTGTATCCCGCCCTGACCTTCATCCTGCTGAGCATCTGCATC
TGTTACTGGGTGGTGACCGCCGTGTTCCTGGCCACATCCGGAGTGCCAGTGTATAAAGTGATCGCACCAG
GAGGACACTGCATCCACGAGAACCAGACCTGTGACCCCGAGATCTTTAATACCACAGAGATCGCAAAGGC
ATGCCCTGGCGCCCTGTGCAACTTCGCCTTTTACGGCGGCAAGAGCCTGTACCACCAGTATATCCCCACC
TTCCACGTGTATAACCTGTTCGTGTTTCTGTGGCTGATCAATTTTGTGATCGCCCTGGGACAGTGCGCAC
TGGCAGGAGCCTTCGCCACCTACTATTGGGCCATGAAGAAGCCTGATGACATCCCAAGGTACCCCCTGTT
CACCGCCTTTGGCAGAGCCATCAGGTATCACACAGGCTCCCTGGCCTTTGGCTCTCTGATCATCGCCCTG
ATCCAGATGTTCAAGATCGTGCTGGAGTACCTGGACCACCGCCTGAAGCGGACCCAGAACACACTGAGCA
AGTTCCTGCAGTGCTGTCTGCGCTGCTGTTTTTGGTGCCTGGAGAATGCCATCAAGTTCCTGAACCGGAA
TGCCTACATCATGATCGCCATCTATGGCAGAAACTTCTGTAGGTCCGCCAAGGATGCCTTTAACCTGCTG
ATGAGAAATGTGCTGAAGGTGGCCGTGACCGACGAGGTGACATACTTCGTGCTGTTTCTGGGCAAGCTGC
TGGTGGCAGGATCTATCGGCGTGCTGGCCTTTCTGTTCTTTACCCAGAGGCTGCCCGTGATCGCACAGGG
ACCTGCCAGCCTGAACTACTATTGGGTGCCACTGCTGACAGTGATCTTCGGCTCTTACCTGATCGCCCAC
GGCTTCTTTAGCGTGTATGCCATGTGCGTGGAGACCATCTTCATCTGTTTTCTGGAGGATCTGGAGAGGA
ACGACGGATCCACCGCAAGGCCATACTTCGTGACACCTAATCTGCACGGCATCCTGATCAAGAAGCAGCT
GGTGCCCCAGAAGCAGAAGGAGTAAGACCCAGCTTTCTTGTACAAAGTTGGCATTATAAGAAAGCATTGC
TTATCAATTTGTTGCAACGAACAGGTCACTATCAGTCAAAATAAAATCATTATTTGCCATCCAGCTGATA
TCCCCTATAGTGAGTCGTATTACATGGTCATAGCTGTTTCCTGGCAGCTCTGGCCCGTGTCTCAAAATCT
CTGATGTTACATTGCACAAGATAAAAATATATCATCATGAACAATAAAACTGTCTGCTTACATAAACAGT
AATACAAGGGGTGTTATGAGCCATATTCAACGGGAAACGTCGAGGCCGCGATTAAATTCCAACATGGATG
CTGATTTATATGGGTATAAATGGGCTCGCGATAATGTCGGGCAATCAGGTGCGACAATCTATCGCTTGTA
TGGGAAGCCCGATGCGCCAGAGTTGTTTCTGAAACATGGCAAAGGTAGCGTTGCCAATGATGTTACAGAT
GAGATGGTCAGACTAAACTGGCTGACGGAATTTATGCCTCTTCCGACCATCAAGCATTTTATCCGTACTC
CTGATGATGCATGGTTACTCACCACTGCGATCCCCGGAAAAACAGCATTCCAGGTATTAGAAGAATATCC
TGATTCAGGTGAAAATATTGTTGATGCGCTGGCAGTGTTCCTGCGCCGGTTGCATTCGATTCCTGTTTGT
AATTGTCCTTTTAACAGCGATCGCGTATTTCGTCTCGCTCAGGCGCAATCACGAATGAATAACGGTTTGG
TTGATGCGAGTGATTTTGATGACGAGCGTAATGGCTGGCCTGTTGAACAAGTCTGGAAAGAAATGCATAA
ACTTTTGCCATTCTCACCGGATTCAGTCGTCACTCATGGTGATTTCTCACTTGATAACCTTATTTTTGAC
GAGGGGAAATTAATAGGTTGTATTGATGTTGGACGAGTCGGAATCGCAGACCGATACCAGGATCTTGCCA
TCCTATGGAACTGCCTCGGTGAGTTTTCTCCTTCATTACAGAAACGGCTTTTTCAAAAATATGGTATTGA
TAATCCTGATATGAATAAATTGCAGTTTCATTTGATGCTCGATGAGTTTTTCTAATCAGAATTGGTTAAT
TGGTTGTAACACTGGCAGAGCATTACGCTGACTTGACGGGACGGCGCAAGCTCATGACCAAAATCCCTTA
ACGTGAGTTACGCGTCGTTCCACTGAGCGTCAGACCCCGTAGAAAAGATCAAAGGATCTTCTTGAGATCC
TTTTTTTCTGCGCGTAATCTGCTGCTTGCAAACAAAAAAACCACCGCTACCAGCGGTGGTTTGTTTGCCG
GATCAAGAGCTACCAACTCTTTTTCCGAAGGTAACTGGCTTCAGCAGAGCGCAGATACCAAATACTGTTC
TTCTAGTGTAGCCGTAGTTAGGCCACCACTTCAAGAACTCTGTAGCACCGCCTACATACCTCGCTCTGCT
AATCCTGTTACCAGTGGCTGCTGCCAGTGGCGATAAGTCGTGTCTTACCGGGTTGGACTCAAGACGATAG
TTACCGGATAAGGCGCAGCGGTCGGGCTGAACGGGGGGTTCGTGCACACAGCCCAGCTTGGAGCGAACGA
CCTACACCGAACTGAGATACCTACAGCGTGAGCTATGAGAAAGCGCCACGCTTCCCGAAGGGAGAAAGGC
GGACAGGTATCCGGTAAGCGGCAGGGTCGGAACAGGAGAGCGCACGAGGGAGCTTCCAGGGGGAAACGCC
TGGTATCTTTATAGTCCTGTCGGGTTTCGCCACCTCTGACTTGAGCGTCGATTTTTGTGATGCTCGTCAG
GGGGGCGGAGCCTATGGAAAAACGCCAGCAACGCGGCCTTTTTACGGTTCCTGGCCTTTTGCTGGCCTTT
TGCTCACATGTTCTTTCCTGCGTTATCCCCTGATTCTGTGGATAACCGTATTACCGCCTTTGAGTGAGCT
GATACCGCTCGCCGCAGCCGAACGACCGAGCGCAGCGAGTCAGTGAGCGAGGAAGCGGAAGAGCGCCCAA
TACGCAAACCGCCTCTCCCCGCGCGTTGGCCGATTCATTAATGCAGCTGGCACGACAGGTTTCCCGACTG
GAAAGCGGGCAGTGAGCGCAACGCAATTAATACGCGTACCGCTAGCCAGGAAGAGTTTGTAGAAACGCAA
AAAGGCCATCCGTCAGGATGGCCTTCTGCTTAGTTTGATGCCTGGCAGTTTATGGCGGGCGTCCTGCCCG
CCACCCTCCGGGCCGTTGCTTCACAACGTTCAAATCCGCTCCCGGCGGATTTGTCCTACTCAGGAGAGCG
TTCACCGACAAACAACAGATAAAACGAAAGGCCCAGTCTTCCGACTGAGCCTTTCGTTTTATTTGATGCC
TGGCAGTTCCCTACTCTCGCGTTAACGCTAGCATGGATGTTTTCCCAGTCACGACGTTGTAAAACGACGG
CCAGTCTTAAGCTCGGGCCC
Features (pLannotate 1.2.2; 10 found; start..end, strand, type, name):
      1..100     +  protein_bind   attL1: mutant version of attL; recombination site for the Gateway® LR reaction LR Clonase™
    106..2262    +  CDS            SLC44A5: CTL5_HUMAN - Also known as CTL5. Experimental evidence at protein level: Swiss-Prot protein existence level 1. From Homo sapiens (Human).
   2267..2366    -  protein_bind   attL2: mutant version of attL; recombination site for the Gateway® LR reaction LR Clonase™
   2384..2402    -  promoter       T7 promoter: promoter for bacteriophage T7 RNA polymerase
   2536..3345    +  CDS            KanR: aminoglycoside phosphotransferase; aph(3')-Ia; confers resistance to kanamycin in bacteria or G418 (Geneticin®) in eukaryotes
   3492..4080    +  rep_origin     ori: high-copy-number ColE1/pMB1/pBR322/pUC origin of replication
   4263..4355    +  CDS            lacI (fragment): lac repressor; lacI; The lac repressor binds to the lac operator to inhibit transcription in E. coli. This inhibition can be relieved by adding lactose or isopropyl-β-D-thiogalactopyranoside (IPTG).
   4410..4437    -  terminator     rrnB T2 terminator: transcription terminator T2 from the E. coli rrnB gene
   4569..4612    +  terminator     rrnB T1 terminator: Escherichia coli rrnB; transcription terminator T1 from the E. coli rrnB gene
   4659..4695    -  CDS            lacZα (fragment): LacZα fragment of β-galactosidase; lacZ fragment
