[The description below was written by a language model from this plasmid's Addgene catalogue record and pLannotate feature annotations shown in this document.]
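Description:
pDONR221-SLC44A5_STOP is a Gateway entry clone built on the pDONR221 backbone and carrying a codon-optimized open reading frame for human SLC44A5 (also called CTL5), a member of the solute carrier superfamily. The sequenced plasmid is about 4.7 kb. It is maintained in E. coli as a high-copy plasmid through a ColE1/pUC-type origin and is selected with kanamycin via an aminoglycoside phosphotransferase (KanR) gene. Although the catalogue lists the vector type as mammalian expression, the feature table shows no eukaryotic promoter or polyadenylation signal. The plasmid therefore serves as a shuttle for the ORF rather than as an expression vector in its own right.

The roughly 2.16 kb SLC44A5 coding sequence sits between attL1 and attL2 sites, the recombination substrates for the Gateway LR reaction. This allows directional, in-frame transfer of the ORF into any attR-containing destination vector, which then supplies the promoter, tags and selection markers. This version keeps a STOP codon at the end of the ORF, so it suits native (untagged) or N-terminally tagged expression and would not permit read-through into a C-terminal fusion. A companion clone lacking the stop codon exists for that purpose.

The other annotated backbone elements are rrnB T1 and T2 transcription terminators upstream of the cassette, which insulate the insert from read-through transcription, a T7 promoter just beyond attL2 oriented back toward the insert, and short residual lacI and lacZα fragments. The plasmid belongs to a consortium collection of SLC transporter clones intended to support functional and drug-discovery studies of this protein family.
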