Addgene plasmid #161321: pDONR221-SLC44A5_STOP
Purpose: Gateway entry clone with codon-optimized ORF sequence for subcloning into custom expression vectors. Contains a STOP codon at the end of the codon-optimized ORF sequence.
Depositing lab: RESOLUTE Consortium & Giulio Superti-Furga. Depositing organization: CeMM Research Center for Molecular Medicine. Publication: The RESOLUTE consortium: unlocking SLC transporters for drug discovery. Superti-Furga G, Lackner D, Wiedmer T, Ingles-Prieto A, Barbosa B, Girardi E, Goldmann U, Gurtl B, Klavins K, Klimek C, Lindinger S, Lineiro-Retes E, Muller AC, Onstein S, Redinger G, Reil D, Sedlyarov V, Wolf G, Crawford M, Everley R, ... Steppan CM. Nat Rev Drug Discov. 2020 Jul;19(7):429-430. doi: 10.1038/d41573-020-00056-6. PubMed 32265506.
Backbone
  Vector backbone: pDONR221
  Backbone manufacturer: ThermoFisher Scientific
  Backbone size w/o insert (bp): 2550
  Vector type: Mammalian Expression
Growth in bacteria
  Bacterial resistance: Kanamycin, 50 μg/mL
  Growth temperature: 37°C
  Growth strain: NEB Stable
  Copy number: High Copy
Gene/Insert
  Gene/Insert name: SLC44A5 (alt name: MGC34032, CTL5)
  Species: H. sapiens (human)
  Insert size (bp): 2160
  Entrez Gene: SLC44A5 (a.k.a. CTL5, FLJ34081, MGC34032)
  Cloning method: Gateway Cloning
  Sequencing primers: 5′ M13-fwd; 3′ M13-rev
Terms and licenses: Academic/Nonprofit Terms; Industry Terms
Depositor comments: This plasmid contains a STOP codon at the end of the codon-optimized ORF. For the version of this plasmid that does not contain a STOP codon, please see Addgene plasmid 132155 For more information on the full Resolute plasmid collection, please see www.addgene.org/depositor-collections/re-solute/. Please provide your feedback on this plasmid to the RESOLUTE consortium by filling out their RESOLUTE repository feedback form: https://forms.office.com/Pages/ResponsePage.aspx?id=0e05yklzmkS7rjFGQL4N7z4feCLQvEJAmVcOCM_u885UN1JJRko0Ukg4TVQwNTZLOUxPQVJWT1NHUCQlQCN0PWcu
How to cite: pDONR221-SLC44A5_STOP was a gift from RESOLUTE Consortium & Giulio Superti-Furga (Addgene plasmid # 161321 ; http://n2t.net/addgene:161321 ; RRID:Addgene_161321)
