>Addgene plasmid #161321 | pDONR221-SLC44A5_STOP | depositor partial sequence | sequence record 312577 | Codon-optimized ORF of SLC44A5
ATGAATGATACCGAGAAGCCTGCCGACACACCATCCGAGGAGGAGGATTTTGGCGACCCCAGAACCTACG
ATCCTGACTTCAAGGGCCCAGTGGCCAACAGGTCTTGCACAGATGTGCTGTGCTGTATGATCTTTCTGCT
GTGCATCATCGGCTACATCGTGCTGGGACTGGTGGCATGGGTGCACGGCGATCCAAGGAGAGCCGCCTAT
CCCACAGACAGCCAGGGACACTTCTGCGGACAGAAGGGAACCCCTAACGAGAATAAGACAATCCTGTTCT
ACTTCAACCTGCTGCGCTGCACCTCTCCTAGCGTGCTGCTGAATCTGCAGTGTCCAACCACACAGATCTG
CGTGAGCAAGTGTCCAGAGAAGTTTCTGACCTACGTGGAGATGCAGCTGCTGTATACAAAGGATAAGTCC
TACTGGGAGGACTATCGGCAGTTCTGTAAGACCACAGCCAAGCCAGTGAAGTCTCTGACCCAGCTGCTGC
TGGACGATGACTGCCCCACAGCCATCTTCCCCAGCAAGCCTTTTCTGCAGCGGTGCTTCCCTGATTTTTC
CACCAAGAACGGCACCCTGACAATCGGCTCTAAGATGATGTTCCAGGACGGCAATGGAGGAACACGGTCC
GTGGTGGAGCTGGGAATCGCAGCAAACGGCATCAATAAGCTGCTGGATGCCAAGTCTCTGGGCCTGAAGG
TGTTCGAGGACTACGCCAGAACCTGGTATTGGATCCTGATCGGCCTGACAATCGCCATGGTGCTGTCTTG
GATCTTCCTGATCCTGCTGAGGTTTATCGCCGGCTGCCTGTTCTGGGTGTTTATGATCGGCGTGATCGGC
ATCATCGGCTACGGCATCTGGCACTGTTACCAGCAGTATACCAACCTGCAGGAGAGACCCAGCTCCGTGC
TGACCATCTACGATATCGGCATCCAGACAAATATCTCCATGTATTTTGAGCTGCAGCAGACCTGGTTCAC
CTTCATGATCATCCTGTGCATCATCGAAGTGATCGTGATCCTGATGCTGATCTTCCTGAGGAATCGCATC
CGGGTGGCCATCATCCTGCTGAAGGAGGGCAGCAAGGCCATCGGCTACGTGCCTTCCACCCTGGTGTATC
CCGCCCTGACCTTCATCCTGCTGAGCATCTGCATCTGTTACTGGGTGGTGACCGCCGTGTTCCTGGCCAC
ATCCGGAGTGCCAGTGTATAAAGTGATCGCACCAGGAGGACACTGCATCCACGAGAACCAGACCTGTGAC
CCCGAGATCTTTAATACCACAGAGATCGCAAAGGCATGCCCTGGCGCCCTGTGCAACTTCGCCTTTTACG
GCGGCAAGAGCCTGTACCACCAGTATATCCCCACCTTCCACGTGTATAACCTGTTCGTGTTTCTGTGGCT
GATCAATTTTGTGATCGCCCTGGGACAGTGCGCACTGGCAGGAGCCTTCGCCACCTACTATTGGGCCATG
AAGAAGCCTGATGACATCCCAAGGTACCCCCTGTTCACCGCCTTTGGCAGAGCCATCAGGTATCACACAG
GCTCCCTGGCCTTTGGCTCTCTGATCATCGCCCTGATCCAGATGTTCAAGATCGTGCTGGAGTACCTGGA
CCACCGCCTGAAGCGGACCCAGAACACACTGAGCAAGTTCCTGCAGTGCTGTCTGCGCTGCTGTTTTTGG
TGCCTGGAGAATGCCATCAAGTTCCTGAACCGGAATGCCTACATCATGATCGCCATCTATGGCAGAAACT
TCTGTAGGTCCGCCAAGGATGCCTTTAACCTGCTGATGAGAAATGTGCTGAAGGTGGCCGTGACCGACGA
GGTGACATACTTCGTGCTGTTTCTGGGCAAGCTGCTGGTGGCAGGATCTATCGGCGTGCTGGCCTTTCTG
TTCTTTACCCAGAGGCTGCCCGTGATCGCACAGGGACCTGCCAGCCTGAACTACTATTGGGTGCCACTGC
TGACAGTGATCTTCGGCTCTTACCTGATCGCCCACGGCTTCTTTAGCGTGTATGCCATGTGCGTGGAGAC
CATCTTCATCTGTTTTCTGGAGGATCTGGAGAGGAACGACGGATCCACCGCAAGGCCATACTTCGTGACA
CCTAATCTGCACGGCATCCTGATCAAGAAGCAGCTGGTGCCCCAGAAGCAGAAGGAGTAA
